Addgene plasmid #199304: pAKgfplux3
Purpose: Fluorescence and bioluminescence expression in Gram-negative bacteria
Depositing lab: Attila Karsi. Depositing organization: Mississippi State University. Publication: Development of Bioluminescent Virulent Aeromonas hydrophila for Understanding Pathogenicity. Ozdemir E, Abdelhamed H, Ozdemir O, Lawrence M, Karsi A. Pathogens. 2023 May 2;12(5):670. doi: 10.3390/pathogens12050670. PubMed 37242340.
Backbone
  Vector backbone: pAKgfplux1
  Backbone manufacturer: Karsilab
  Backbone size w/o insert (bp): 11547
  Total vector size (bp): 12240
  Modifications to backbone: A 717 bp fragment containing chloramphenicol resistance gene was amplified from pMJH46 and inserted into broad host range plasmid pAKgfplux1.
  Vector type: Bacterial Expression
Growth in bacteria
  Bacterial resistance: Ampicillin, 100 μg/mL
  Growth temperature: 37°C
  Growth strain: DH5alpha
  Copy number: Low Copy
Gene/Insert
  Gene/Insert name: Chloramphenicol acetyltransferase (alt name: cat)
  Insert size (bp): 717
  Promoter: T7
  Cloning method: Restriction Enzyme; 5′ cloning site sacI (not destroyed); 3′ cloning site speI (not destroyed)
  Sequencing primers: 5′ TCGAGATTTTCAGGAGCTAAGG; 3′ AGGGCACCAATAACTGCCTTA
Terms and licenses: Academic/Nonprofit Terms; Industry Terms: Not Available to Industry
How to cite: pAKgfplux3 was a gift from Attila Karsi (Addgene plasmid # 199304 ; http://n2t.net/addgene:199304 ; RRID:Addgene_199304)
