[The description below was written by a language model from this plasmid's Addgene catalogue record and pLannotate feature annotations shown in this document.]
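Description:
pAKgfplux3 is a low-copy, broad-host-range bacterial expression plasmid of about 12.2 kb, designed to make Gram-negative bacteria both fluorescent and bioluminescent. It replicates from the pBBR1 oriV together with the pBBR1 Rep protein, a system originally from Bordetella bronchiseptica that functions in many Gram-negative species as well as in E. coli cloning strains. It derives from pAKgfplux1, into which a roughly 717 bp fragment carrying the chloramphenicol acetyltransferase gene (cat), amplified from another plasmid, was inserted between SacI and SpeI sites. The plasmid therefore carries two complete selectable markers: β-lactamase (AmpR) with its own promoter, which is the selection listed in the catalogue entry, and the added CmR gene. The second marker presumably permits selection in hosts where ampicillin is not usable, although the record does not say so explicitly.

The reporter cassette sits downstream of a lac promoter region with a CAP binding site and a partial lac operator, followed by a T3 promoter. It encodes GFPmut3, a rapidly maturing green fluorescent protein, followed in the same orientation by the Photorhabdus luminescens luxCDABE genes. LuxA and LuxB form the luciferase, while LuxC, LuxD and LuxE synthesise the fatty aldehyde substrate, so cells emit light without added substrate. The cat gene lies just after luxE on the opposite strand, preceded by a fragment of its native promoter and a T7 promoter, the promoter named in the catalogue. Short fragments of lacZα, lacI, TcR, CmR and an M13 origin are remnants of earlier cloning steps. The associated work used the plasmid to generate bioluminescent virulent Aeromonas hydrophila for studying pathogenicity.
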