Features (pLannotate 1.2.2; 26 found; start..end, strand, type, name):
    705..1817    +  CDS            LuxE: LuxE; luxE; from the Photorhabdus luminescens bioluminescence operon
   1821..1845    -  misc_feature   MCS (fragment): pBluescript multiple cloning site
   1873..2532    -  CDS            CmR: chloramphenicol acetyltransferase; cat; confers resistance to chloramphenicol
   2533..2562    -  promoter       cat promoter (fragment): promoter of the E. coli cat gene encoding chloramphenicol acetyltransferase
   2577..2595    -  promoter       T7 promoter: promoter for bacteriophage T7 RNA polymerase
   2603..2758    +  CDS            lacZα (fragment): LacZα fragment of β-galactosidase; lacZ fragment
   2762..2839    -  rep_origin     M13 ori (fragment): M13 bacteriophage origin of replication; arrow indicates direction of (+) strand synthesis
   2839..2870    +  CDS            CmR (fragment): chloramphenicol acetyltransferase confers resistance to chloramphenicol
   3200..3269    -  CDS            TcR (fragment): tetracycline efflux protein; tet; confers resistance to tetracycline
   3330..3992    -  CDS            pBBR1 Rep: replication protein for the broad-host-range plasmid pBBR1 from Bordetella bronchiseptica
   3993..4764    -  rep_origin     pBBR1 oriV: replication origin of the broad-host-range plasmid pBBR1 from Bordetella bronchiseptica; requires the pBBR1 Rep protein for replication
   6089..6949    -  CDS            AmpR: β-lactamase; bla; confers resistance to ampicillin, carbenicillin, and related antibiotics
   6950..7021    -  promoter       AmpR promoter: bla
   7019..7133    +  CDS            CmR (fragment): chloramphenicol acetyltransferase; cat; confers resistance to chloramphenicol
   7144..7236    +  CDS            lacI (fragment): lac repressor; lacI; The lac repressor binds to the lac operator to inhibit transcription in E. coli. This inhibition can be relieved by adding lactose or isopropyl-β-D-thiogalactopyranoside (IPTG).
   7249..7270    +  protein_bind   CAP binding site: CAP binding activates transcription in the presence of cAMP. E. coli catabolite activator protein
   7285..7315    +  promoter       lac promoter: promoter for the E. coli lac operon
   7319..7341    +  protein_bind   lac operator (fragment): The lac repressor binds to the lac operator to inhibit transcription in E. coli. This inhibition can be relieved by adding lactose or isopropyl-β-D-thiogalactopyranoside (IPTG). lac repressor encoded by lacI
   7384..7402    +  promoter       T3 promoter: promoter for bacteriophage T3 RNA polymerase
   7410..7435    +  misc_feature   MCS (fragment): pUC18/19 multiple cloning site
   7456..8169    +  CDS            GFPmut3: GFPmut3 is a basic (constitutively fluorescent) green fluorescent protein published in 1996, derived from Aequorea victoria. It is reported to be a very rapidly-maturing weak dimer.
   8180..8200    +  misc_feature   MCS (fragment): pUC18/19 multiple cloning site
   8230..9672    +  CDS            LuxC: LuxC fatty acid reductase; luxC; from the Photorhabdus luminescens bioluminescence operon
   9685..10608   +  CDS            LuxD: LuxD acyltransferase; luxD; from the Photorhabdus luminescens bioluminescence operon
  10657..11739   +  CDS            LuxA: LuxA luciferase subunit; luxA; from the Photorhabdus luminescens bioluminescence operon
  11754..526     +  CDS            LuxB (across the origin): LuxB luciferase subunit; luxB; from the Photorhabdus luminescens bioluminescence operon
>Addgene plasmid #199304 | pAKgfplux3 | addgene full sequence | sequence record 407089 | Addgene NGS Result
CCCTAAAATATCTGTAAATCCCCATGCTTATACGCCAGGCGGACCTCGGAAATATGTAACAGCAACCAGT
CATCATATTGTTGAGTGGGCGGCCAAAAAAGGTATTCCTCTCATCTTTAAGTGGGATGATTCTAATGATG
TTAGATATGAATATGCTGAAAGATATAAAGCCGTTGCGGATAAATATGACGTTGACCTATCAGAGATAGA
CCATCAGTTAATGATATTAGTTAACTATAACGAAGATAGTAATAAAGCTAAACAAGAGACGCGTGCATTT
ATTAGTGATTATGTTCTTGAAATGCACCCTAATGAAAATTTCGAAAATAAACTTGAAGAAATAATTGCAG
AAAACGCTGTCGGAAATTATACGGAGTGTATAACTGCGGCTAAGTTGGCAATTGAAAAGTGTGGTGCGAA
AAGTGTATTGCTGTCCTTTGAACCAATGAATGATTTGATGAGCCAAAAAAATGTAATCAATATTGTTGAT
GATAATATTAAGAAGTACCACATGGAATATACCTAATAGATTTCGAGTTGCAGCGAGGCGGCAAGTGAAC
GAATCCCCAGGAGCATAGATAACTATGTGACTGGGGTGAGTGAAAGCAGCCAACAAAGCAGCAGCTTGAA
AGATGAAGGGTATAAAAGAGTATGACAGCAGTGCTGCCATACTTTCTAATATTATCTTGAGGAGTAAAAC
AGGTATGACTTCATATGTTGATAAACAAGAAATTACAGCAAGCTCAGAAATTGATGATTTGATTTTTTCG
AGCGATCCATTAGTGTGGTCTTACGACGAGCAGGAAAAAATCAGAAAGAAACTTGTGCTTGATGCATTTC
GTAATCATTATAAACATTGTCGAGAATATCGTCACTACTGTCAGGCACACAAAGTAGATGACAATATTAC
GGAAATTGATGACATACCTGTATTCCCAACATCGGTTTTTAAGTTTACTCGCTTATTAACTTCTCAGGAA
AACGAGATTGAAAGTTGGTTTACCAGTAGCGGCACGAATGGTTTAAAAAGTCAGGTGGCGCGTGACAGAT
TAAGTATTGAGAGACTCTTAGGCTCTGTGAGTTATGGCATGAAATATGTTGGTAGTTGGTTTGATCATCA
AATAGAATTAGTCAATTTGGGACCAGATAGATTTAATGCTCATAATATTTGGTTTAAATATGTTATGAGT
TTGGTGGAATTGTTATATCCTACGACATTTACCGTAACAGAAGAACGAATAGATTTTGTTAAAACATTGA
ATAGTCTTGAACGAATAAAAAATCAAGGGAAAGATCTTTGTCTTATTGGTTCGCCATACTTTATTTATTT
ACTCTGCCATTATATGAAAGATAAAAAAATCTCATTTTCTGGAGATAAAAGCCTTTATATCATAACCGGA
GGCGGCTGGAAAAGTTACGAAAAAGAATCTCTGAAACGTGATGATTTCAATCATCTTTTATTTGATACTT
TCAATCTCAGTGATATTAGTCAGATCCGAGATATATTTAATCAAGTTGAACTCAACACTTGTTTCTTTGA
GGATGAAATGCAGCGTAAACATGTTCCGCCGTGGGTATATGCGCGAGCGCTTGATCCTGAAACGTTGAAA
CCTGTACCTGATGGAACGCCGGGGTTGATGAGTTATATGGATGCGTCAGCAACCAGTTATCCAGCATTTA
TTGTTACCGATGATGTCGGGATAATTAGCAGAGAATATGGTAAGTATCCCGGCGTGCTCGTTGAAATTTT
ACGTCGCGTCAATACGAGGACGCAGAAAGGGTGTGCTTTAAGCTTAACCGAAGCGTTTGATAGTTGATGA
CCTGCAGCCCGGGGGATCCACTAGTAGGGCACCAATAACTGCCTTAAAAAAATTACGCCCCGCCCTGCCA
CTCATCGCAGTACTGTTGTAATTCATTAAGCATTCTGCCGACATGGAAGCCATCACAAACGGCATGATGA
ACCTGAATCGCCAGCGGCATCAGCACCTTGTCGCCTTGCGTATAATATTTGCCCATGGTGAAAACGGGGG
CGAAGAAGTTGTCCATATTGGCCACGTTTAAATCAAAACTGGTGAAACTCACCCAGGGATTGGCTGAGAC
GAAAAACATATTCTCAATAAACCCTTTAGGGAAATAGGCCAGGTTTTCACCGTAACACGCCACATCTTGC
GAATATATGTGTAGAAACTGCCGGGAATCGTCGTGGTATTCACTCCAGAGCGATGAAAACGTTTCAGTTT
GCTCATGGAAAACGGTGTAACAAGGGTGAACACTATCCCATATCACCAGCTCACCGTCTTTCATTGCCAT
ACGGAATTCCGGATGAGCATTCATCAGGCGGGCAAGAATGTGAATAAAGGCCGGATAAAACTTGTGCTTA
TTTTTCTTTACGGTCTTTAAAAAGGCCGTAATATCCAGCTGAACGGTCTGGTTATAGGTACATTGAGCAA
CTGACTGAAATGCCTCAAAATGTTCTTTACGATGCCATTGGGATATATCAACGGTGGTATATCCAGTGAT
TTTTTTCTCCATTTTAGCTTCCTTAGCTCCTGAAAATCTCGAGAGCTCCAATTCGCCCTATAGTGAGTCG
TATTACGCGCGCTCACTGGCCGTCGTTTTACAACGTCGTGACTGGGAAAACCCTGGCGTTACCCAACTTA
ATCGCCTTGCAGCACATCCCCCTTTCGCCAGCTGGCGTAATAGCGAAGAGGCCCGCACCGATCGCCCTTC
CCAACAGTTGCGCAGCCTGAATGGCGAATGGAAATTGTAAGCGTTAATATTTTGTTAAAATTCGCGTTAA
ATTTTTGTTAAATCAGCTCATTTTTTAACCAATAGGCCGTACTGCGATGAGTGGCAGGGCGGGGCGTAAT
TTTTTTAAGGCAGTTATTGGTGCCCTTAAACGCCTGGTTGCTACGCCTGAATAAGTGATAATAAGCGGAT
GAATGGCAGAAATTCGAAAGCAAATTCGACCCGGTCGTCGGTTCAGGGCAGGGTCGTTAAATAGCCGCTT
ATGTCTATTGCTGGTTTACCGGTTTATTGACTACCGGAAGCAGTGTGACCGTGTGCTTCTCAAATGCCTG
AGGCCAGTTTGCTCAGGCTCTCCCCGTGGAGGTAATAATTGACGATATGATCATTTATTCTGCCTCCCAG
AGCCTGATAAAAACGGTGAATCCGTTAGCGAGGTGCCGCCGGCTTCCATTCAGGTCGAGGTGGCCCGGCT
CCATGCACCGCGACGCAACGCGGGGAGGCAGACAAGGTATAGGGCGGCGAGGCGGCTACAGCCGATAGTC
TGGAACAGCGCACTTACGGGTTGCTGCGCAACCCAAGTGCTACCGGCGCGGCAGCGTGACCCGTGTCGGC
GGCTCCAACGGCTCGCCATCGTCCAGAAAACACGGCTCATCGGGCATCGGCAGGCGCTGCTGCCCGCGCC
GTTCCCATTCCTCCGTTTCGGTCAAGGCTGGCAGGTCTGGTTCCATGCCCGGAATGCCGGGCTGGCTGGG
CGGCTCCTCGCCGGGGCCGGTCGGTAGTTGCTGCTCGCCCGGATACAGGGTCGGGATGCGGCGCAGGTCG
CCATGCCCCAACAGCGATTCGTCCTGGTCGTCGTGATCAACCACCACGGCGGCACTGAACACCGACAGGC
GCAACTGGTCGCGGGGCTGGCCCCACGCCACGCGGTCATTGACCACGTAGGCCGACACGGTGCCGGGGCC
GTTGAGCTTCACGACGGAGATCCAGCGCTCGGCCACCAAGTCCTTGACTGCGTATTGGACCGTCCGCAAA
GAACGTCCGATGAGCTTGGAAAGTGTCTTCTGGCTGACCACCACGGCGTTCTGGTGGCCCATCTGCGCCA
CGAGGTGATGCAGCAGCATTGCCGCCGTGGGTTTCCTCGCAATAAGCCCGGCCCACGCCTCATGCGCTTT
GCGTTCCGTTTGCACCCAGTGACCGGGCTTGTTCTTGGCTTGAATGCCGATTTCTCTGGACTGCGTGGCC
ATGCTTATCTCCATGCGGTAGGGGTGCCGCACGGTTGCGGCACCATGCGCAATCAGCTGCAACTTTTCGG
CAGCGCGACAACAATTATGCGTTGCGTAAAAGTGGCAGTCAATTACAGATTTTCTTTAACCTACGCAATG
AGCTATTGCGGGGGGTGCCGCAATGAGCTGTTGCGTACCCCCCTTTTTTAAGTTGTTGATTTTTAAGTCT
TTCGCATTTCGCCCTATATCTAGTTCTTTGGTGCCCAAAGAAGGGCACCCCTGCGGGGTTCCCCCACGCC
TTCGGCGCGGCTCCCCCTCCGGCAAAAAGTGGCCCCTCCGGGGCTTGTTGATCGACTGCGCGGCCTTCGG
CCTTGCCCAAGGTGGCGCTGCCCCCTTGGAACCCCCGCACTCGCCGCCGTGAGGCTCGGGGGGCAGGCGG
GCGGGCTTCGCCCTTCGACTGCCCCCACTCGCATAGGCTTGGGTCGTTCCAGGCGCGTCAAGGCCAAGCC
GCTGCGCGGTCGCTGCGCGAGCCTTGACCCGCCTTCCACTTGGTGTCCAACCGGCAAGCGAAGCGCGCAG
GCCGCAGGCCGGAGGCTTTTCCCCAGAGAAAATTAAAAAAATTGATGGGGCAAGGCCGCAGGCCGCGCAG
TTGGAGCCGGTGGGTATGTGGTCGAAGGCTGGGTAGCCGGTGGGCAATCCCTGTGGTCAAGCTCGTGGGC
AGGCGCAGCCTGTCCATCAGCTTGTCCAGCAGGGTTGTCCACGGGCCGAGCGAAGCGAGCCAGCCGGTGG
CCGCTCGCGGCCATCGTCCACATATCCACGGGCTGGCAAGGGAGCGCAGCGACCGCGCAGGGCGAAGCCC
GGAGAGCAAGCCCGTAGGGCGCCGCAGCCGCCGTAGGCGGTCACGACTTTGCGAAGCAAAGTCTAGTGAG
TATACTCAAGCATTGAGTGGCCCGCCGGAGGCACCGCCTTGCGCTGCCCCCGTCGAGCCGGTTGGACACC
AAAAGGGAGGGGCAGGCATGGCGGCATACGCGATCATGCGATGCAAGAAGCTGGCGAAAATGGGCAACGT
GGCGGCCAGTCTCAAGCACGCCTACCGCGAGCGCGAGACGCCCAACGCTGACGCCAGCAGGACGCCAGAG
AACGAGCACTGGGCGGCCAGCAGCACCGATGAAGCGATGGGCCGACTGCGCGAGTTGCTGCCAGAGAAGC
GGCGCAAGGACGCTGTGTTGGCGGTCGAGTACGTCATGACGGCCAGCCCGGAATGGTGGAAGTCGGCCAG
CCAAGAACAGCAGGCGGCGTTCTTCGAGAAGGCGCACAAGTGGCTGGCGGACAAGTACGGGGCGGATCGC
ATCGTGACGGCCAGCATCCACCGTGACGAAACCAGCCCGCACATGACCGCGTTCGTGGTGCCGCTGACGC
AGGACGGCAGGCTGTCGGCCAAGGAGTTCATCGGCAACAAAGCGCAGATGACCCGCGACCAGACCACGTT
TGCGGCCGCTGTGGCCGATCTAGGGCTGCAACGGGGCATCGAGGGCAGCAAGGCACGTCACACGCGCATT
CAGGCGTTCTACGAGGCCCTGGAGCGGCCACCAGTGGGCCACGTCACCATCAGCCCGCAAGCGGTCGAGC
CACGCGCCTATGCACCGCAGGGATTGGCCGAAAAGCTGGGAATCTCAAAGCGCGTTGAGACGCCGGAAGC
CGTGGCCGACCGGCTGACAAAAGCGGTTCGGCAGGGGTATGAGCCTGCCCTACAGGCCGCCGCAGGAGCG
CGTGAGATGCGCAAGAAGGCCGATCAAGCCCAAGAGACGGCCCGAGACCTTCGGGAGCGCCTGAAGCCCG
TTCTGGACGCCCTGGGGCCGTTGAATCGGGATATGCAGGCCAAGGCCGCCGCGATCATCAAGGCCGTGGG
CGAAAAGCTGCTGACGGAACAGCGGGAAGTCCAGCGCCAGAAACAGGCCCAGCGCCAGCAGGAACGCGGG
CGCGCACATTTCCCCGAAAAGTGCCACCTGGATTTTGGTCATGAGATTATCAAAAAGGATCTTCACCTAG
ATCCTTTTAAATTAAAAATGAAGTTTTAAATCAATCTAAAGTATATATGAGTAAACTTGGTCTGACAGTT
ACCAATGCTTAATCAGTGAGGCACCTATCTCAGCGATCTGTCTATTTCGTTCATCCATAGTTGCCTGACT
CCCCGTCGTGTAGATAACTACGATACGGGAGGGCTTACCATCTGGCCCCAGTGCTGCAATGATACCGCGA
GACCCACGCTCACCGGCTCCAGATTTATCAGCAATAAACCAGCCAGCCGGAAGGGCCGAGCGCAGAAGTG
GTCCTGCAACTTTATCCGCCTCCATCCAGTCTATTAATTGTTGCCGGGAAGCTAGAGTAAGTAGTTCGCC
AGTTAATAGTTTGCGCAACGTTGTTGCCATTGCTACAGGCATCGTGGTGTCACGCTCGTCGTTTGGTATG
GCTTCATTCAGCTCCGGTTCCCAACGATCAAGGCGAGTTACATGATCCCCCATGTTGTGCAAAAAAGCGG
TTAGCTCCTTCGGTCCTCCGATCGTTGTCAGAAGTAAGTTGGCCGCAGTGTTATCACTCATGGTTATGGC
AGCACTGCATAATTCTCTTACTGTCATGCCATCCGTAAGATGCTTTTCTGTGACTGGTGAGTACTCAACC
AAGTCATTCTGAGAATAGTGTATGCGGCGACCGAGTTGCTCTTGCCCGGCGTCAATACGGGATAATACCG
CGCCACATAGCAGAACTTTAAAAGTGCTCATCATTGGAAAACGTTCTTCGGGGCGAAAACTCTCAAGGAT
CTTACCGCTGTTGAGATCCAGTTCGATGTAACCCACTCGTGCACCCAACTGATCTTCAGCATCTTTTACT
TTCACCAGCGTTTCTGGGTGAGCAAAAACAGGAAGGCAAAATGCCGCAAAAAAGGGAATAAGGGCGACAC
GGAAATGTTGAATACTCATACTCTTCCTTTTTCAATATTATTGAAGCATTTATCAGGGTTATTGTCTCAT
GAGCGGATACATATTTGAATGGGCAAATATTATACGCAAGGCGACAAGGTGCTGATGCCGCTGGCGATTC
AGGTTCATCATGCCGTTTGTGATGGCTTCCATGTCGGCAGAATGCTTAATGAATTACAACAGTTTTTATG
CATGCGCCCAATACGCAAACCGCCTCTCCCCGCGCGTTGGCCGATTCATTAATGCAGCTGGCACGACAGG
TTTCCCGACTGGAAAGCGGGCAGTGAGCGCAACGCAATTAATGTGAGTTAGCTCACTCATTAGGCACCCC
AGGCTTTACACTTTATGCTTCCGGCTCGTATGTTGTGTGGAATTGTGAGCGGATAACAATTTCACACAGG
AAACAGCTATGACCATGATTACGCCAAGCGCGCAATTAACCCTCACTAAAGGGAACAAAAGCTGGGTACC
CGGGGATCCTCTAGATTTAAGAAGGAGATATACATATGAGTAAAGGAGAAGAACTTTTCACTGGAGTTGT
CCCAATTCTTGTTGAATTAGATGGTGATGTTAATGGGCACAAATTTTCTGTCAGTGGAGAGGGTGAAGGT
GATGCAACATACGGAAAACTTACCCTTAAATTTATTTGCACTACTGGAAAACTACCTGTTCCATGGCCAA
CACTTGTCACTACTTTCGGTTATGGTGTTCAATGCTTTGCGAGATACCCAGATCATATGAAACAGCATGA
CTTTTTCAAGAGTGCCATGCCCGAAGGTTATGTACAGGAAAGAACTATATTTTTCAAAGATGACGGGAAC
TACAAGACACGTGCTGAAGTCAAGTTTGAAGGTGATACCCTTGTTAATAGAATCGAGTTAAAAGGTATTG
ATTTTAAAGAAGATGGAAACATTCTTGGACACAAATTGGAATACAACTATAACTCACACAATGTATACAT
CATGGCAGACAAACAAAAGAATGGAATCAAAGTTAACTTCAAAATTAGACACAACATTGAAGATGGAAGC
GTTCAACTAGCAGACCATTATCAACAAAATACTCCAATTGGCGATGGCCCTGTCCTTTTACCAGACAACC
ATTACCTGTCCACACAATCTGCCCTTTCGAAAGATCCCAACGAAAAGAGAGACCACATGGTCCTTCTTGA
GTTTGTAACAGCTGCTGGGATTACACATGGCATGGATGAACTATACAAATAAATGTCCAGACCTGCAGGC
ATGCAAGCTTGATATCGAATTCAGGCTTGGAGGATACGTATGACTAAAAAAATTTCATTCATTATTAACG
GCCAGGTTGAAATCTTTCCCGAAGGTGATGATTTAGTGCAATCCATTAATTTTGGTGATAATAGTGTTTA
CCTGCCAATATTGAATGACTCTCATGTAAAAAACATTATTGATTGTAATGGAAATAACGAATTACGGTTG
CATAACATTGTCAATTTTCTCTATACGGTAGGGCAAAGATGGAAAAATGAAGAATACTCAAGACGCAGGA
CATACATTCGTGACTTAAAAAAATATATGGGATATTCAGAAGAAATGGCTAAGCTAGAGGCCAATTGGAT
ATCTATGATTTTATGTTCTAAAGGCGGCCTTTATGATGTTGTAGAAAATGAACTTGGTTCTCGCCATATC
ATGGATGAATGGCTACCTCAGGATGAAAGTTATGTTCGGGCTTTTCCGAAAGGTAAATCTGTACATCTGT
TGGCAGGTAATGTTCCATTATCTGGGATCATGTCTATATTACGCGCAATTTTAACTAAGAATCAGTGTAT
TATAAAAACATCGTCAACCGATCCTTTTACCGCTAATGCATTAGCGTTAAGTTTTATTGATGTAGACCCT
AATCATCCGATAACGCGCTCTTTATCTGTTATATATTGGCCCCACCAAGGTGATACATCACTCGCAAAAG
AAATTATGCAACATGCGGATGTTATTGTCGCTTGGGGAGGGCCAGATGCGATTAATTGGGCGGTAGAGCA
TGCGCCATCTTATGCTGATGTGATTAAATTTGGTTCTAAAAAGAGTCTTTGCATTATCGATAATCCTGTT
GATTTGACGTCCGCAGCGACAGGTGCGGCTCATGATGTTTGTTTTTACGATCAGCGAGCTTGTTTTTCTG
CCCAAAACATATATTACATGGGAAATCATTATGAGGAATTTAAGTTAGCGTTGATAGAAAAACTTAATCT
ATATGCGCATATATTACCGAATGCCAAAAAAGATTTTGATGAAAAGGCGGCCTATTCTTTAGTTCAAAAA
GAAAGCTTGTTTGCTGGATTAAAAGTAGAGGTGGATATTCATCAACGTTGGATGATTATTGAGTCAAATG
CAGGTGTGGAATTTAATCAACCACTTGGCAGATGTGTGTACCTTCATCACGTCGATAATATTGAGCAAAT
ATTGCCTTATGTTCAAAAAAATAAGACGCAAACCATATCTATTTTTCCTTGGGAGTCATCATTTAAATAT
CGAGATGCGTTAGCATTAAAAGGTGCGGAAAGGATTGTAGAAGCAGGAATGAATAACATATTTCGAGTTG
GTGGATCTCATGACGGAATGAGACCGTTGCAACGATTAGTGACATATATTTCTCATGAAAGGCCATCTAA
CTATACGGCTAAGGATGTTGCGGTTGAAATAGAACAGACTCGATTCCTGGAAGAAGATAAGTTCCTTGTA
TTTGTCCCATAATAGGTAAAAAGTATGGAAAATGAATCAAAATATAAAACCATCGACCACGTTATTTGTG
TTGAAGGAAATAAAAAAATTCATGTTTGGGAAACGCTGCCAGAAGAAAACAGCCCAAAGAGAAAGAATGC
CATTATTATTGCGTCTGGTTTTGCCCGCAGGATGGATCATTTTGCTGGTCTGGCGGAATATTTATCGCGG
AATGGATTTCATGTGATCCGCTATGATTCGCTTCACCACGTTGGATTGAGTTCAGGGACAATTGATGAAT
TTACAATGTCTATAGGAAAGCAGAGCTTGTTAGCAGTGGTTGATTGGTTAACTACACGAAAAATAAATAA
CTTCGGTATGTTGGCTTCAAGCTTATCTGCGCGGATAGCTTATGCAAGCCTATCTGAAATCAATGCTTCG
TTTTTAATCACCGCAGTCGGTGTTGTTAACTTAAGATATTCTCTTGAAAGAGCTTTAGGGTTTGATTATC
TCAGTCTACCCATTAATGAATTGCCGAATAATCTAGATTTTGAAGGCCATAAATTGGGTGCTGAAGTCTT
TGCGAGAGATTGTCTTGATTTTGGTTGGGAAGATTTAGCTTCTACAATTAATAACATGATGTATCTTGAT
ATACCGTTTATTGCTTTTACTGCAAATAACGATAATTGGGTCAAGCAAGATGAAGTTATCACATTGTTAT
CAAATATTCGTAGTAATCGATGCAAGATATATTCTTTGTTAGGAAGTTCGCATGACTTGAGTGAAAATTT
AGTGGTCCTGCGCAATTTTTATCAATCGGTTACGAAAGCCGCTATCGCGATGGATAATGATCATCTGGAT
ATTGATGTTGATATTACTGAACCGTCATTTGAACATTTAACTATTGCGACAGTCAATGAACGCCGAATGA
GAATTGAGATTGAAAATCAAGCAATTTCTCTGTCTTAAAATCTATTGAGATATTCTATCACTCAAATAGC
AATATAAGGACTCTCTATGAAATTTGGAAACTTTTTGCTTACATACCAACCTCCCCAATTTTCTCAAACA
GAGGTAATGAAACGTTTGGTTAAATTAGGTCGCATCTCTGAGGAGTGTGGTTTTGATACCGTATGGTTAC
TGGAGCATCATTTCACGGAGTTTGGTTTGCTTGGTAACCCTTATGTCGCTGCTGCATATTTACTTGGCGC
GACTAAAAAATTGAATGTAGGAACTGCCGCTATTGTTCTTCCCACAGCCCATCCAGTACGCCAACTTGAA
GATGTGAATTTATTGGATCAAATGTCAAAAGGACGATTTCGGTTTGGTATTTGCCGAGGGCTTTACAACA
AGGACTTTCGCGTATTCGGCACAGATATGAATAACAGTCGCGCCTTAGCGGAATGCTGGTACGGGCTGAT
AAAGAATGGCATGACAGAGGGATATATGGAAGCTGATAATGAACATATCAAGTTCCATAAGGTAAAAGTA
AACCCCGCGGCGTATAGCAGAGGTGGCGCACCGGTTTATGTGGTGGCTGAATCAGCTTCGACGACTGAGT
GGGCTGCTCAATTTGGCCTACCGATGATATTAAGTTGGATTATAAATACTAACGAAAAGAAAGCACAACT
TGAGCTTTATAATGAAGTGGCTCAAGAATATGGGCACGATATTCATAATATCGACCATTGCTTATCATAT
ATAACATCTGTAGATCATGACTCAATTAAAGCGAAAGAGATTTGCCGGAAATTTCTGGGGCATTGGTATG
ATTCTTATGTGAATGCTACGACTATTTTTGATGATTCAGACCAAACAAGAGGTTATGATTTCAATAAAGG
GCAGTGGCGTGACTTTGTATTAAAAGGACATAAAGATACTAATCGCCGTATTGATTACAGTTACGAAATC
AATCCCGTGGGAACGCCGCAGGAATGTATTGACATAATTCAAAAAGACATTGATGCTACAGGAATATCAA
ATATTTGTTGTGGATTTGAAGCTAATGGAACAGTAGACGAAATTATTGCTTCCATGAAGCTCTTCCAGTC
TGATGTCATGCCATTTCTTAAAGAAAAACAACGTTCGCTATTATATTAGCTAAGGAGAAAGAAATGAAAT
TTGGATTGTTCTTCCTTAACTTCATCAATTCAACAACTGTTCAAGAACAAAGTATAGTTCGCATGCAGGA
AATAACGGAGTATGTTGATAAGTTGAATTTTGAACAGATTTTAGTGTATGAAAATCATTTTTCAGATAAT
GGTGTTGTCGGCGCTCCTCTGACTGTTTCTGGTTTTCTGCTCGGTTTAACAGAGAAAATTAAAATTGGTT
CATTAAATCACATCATTACAACTCATCATCCTGTCCGCATAGCGGAGGAAGCTTGCTTATTGGATCAGTT
AAGTGAAGGGAGATTTATTTTAGGGTTTAGTGATTGCGAAAAAAAAGATGAAATGCATTTTTTTAATCGC
CCGGTTGAATATCAACAGCAACTATTTGAAGAGTGTTATGAAATCATTAACGATGCTTTAACAACAGGCT
ATTGTAATCCAGATAACGATTTTTATAGCTT
